Addgene plasmid #146315: pT7-EGFP-C1-HsAGO2_F
Purpose: Mammalian Expression of HsAGO2
Depositing lab: Elisa Izaurralde. Depositing organization: Max Planck Institute for Developmental Biology. Publication: The C-terminal domains of human TNRC6A, TNRC6B, and TNRC6C silence bound transcripts independently of Argonaute proteins. Lazzaretti D, Tournier I, Izaurralde E. RNA. 2009 Jun . 15(6):1059-66. 10.1261/rna.1606309 PubMed 19383768.
Backbone
  Vector backbone: Unknown
  Vector type: Mammalian Expression
Growth in bacteria
  Bacterial resistance: Kanamycin, 50 μg/mL
  Growth temperature: 37°C
  Growth strain: DH5alpha
  Copy number: High Copy
Gene/Insert
  Gene/Insert name: HsAGO2 (alt names: EIF2C2; Q10; MGC3183)
  Species: H. sapiens (human)
  Mutation: one silent mutation C840T and sequence differs in the first 7 AA from the sequence given by NCBI: NM_012154.3.
  Entrez Gene: AGO2 (a.k.a. CASC7, EIF2C2, LESKRES, LINC00980, PPD, Q10)
  Cloning method: Unknown
Terms and licenses: Academic/Nonprofit Terms; Industry Terms: Not Available to Industry
Depositor comments: Plasmids from this collection were made available to the research community and donated after the lab closed. Please note that the sequence provided by the depositing laboratory may be theoretical/predicted or based on Sanger sequencing results. There may be discrepancies between sequencing results obtained by Addgene and the depositor sequence. If an Addgene verified sequence is not available, please contact before placing your order to request that our lab fully sequence the plasmid.
How to cite: pT7-EGFP-C1-HsAGO2_F was a gift from Elisa Izaurralde (Addgene plasmid # 146315 ; http://n2t.net/addgene:146315 ; RRID:Addgene_146315)
