[The description below was written by a language model from this plasmid's Addgene catalogue record and pLannotate feature annotations shown in this document.]
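Description:
pT7-EGFP-C1-HsAGO2_F is a mammalian expression plasmid encoding human Argonaute 2 (AGO2, also known as EIF2C2) downstream of EGFP. The catalogue lists the backbone as unknown, but the name and the annotated features match an EGFP-C1-type layout. A CMV immediate-early enhancer and promoter drive an EGFP coding sequence, followed by a multiple cloning site, the AGO2 open reading frame and an SV40 polyadenylation signal. This arrangement would place EGFP at the N-terminus of AGO2, although the record does not explicitly confirm that the two are in frame. A T7 promoter sits between the CMV promoter and EGFP, so the same cassette could also be transcribed by T7 RNA polymerase, for example in vitro. The depositor notes one silent mutation (C840T) and a difference from the NCBI reference in the first seven amino acids.

The plasmid replicates in E. coli from a high-copy ColE1/pUC-type origin and also carries an f1 origin. A single Tn5 NeoR/KanR gene sits behind tandem bacterial (bla) and SV40 early promoters and ends with an HSV TK polyadenylation signal. It gives kanamycin resistance in bacteria and can give G418 resistance in mammalian cells. The short HIV-1 LTR, SV40 large T antigen, ble and bGH poly(A) fragments are probably incidental homology matches rather than functional elements.

Two sequence records are annotated, 7,423 and 7,366 nt long. Their features are identical, but coordinates are offset by 57 nt from just after the AGO2 coding sequence onward, which points to a small difference in that region. AGO2 is the core RISC component in miRNA- and siRNA-guided silencing. The stated purpose is expression of HsAGO2 in mammalian cells, and the associated publication concerns silencing by TNRC6 proteins and Argonautes.
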