Features (pLannotate 1.2.2; 18 found; start..end, strand, type, name):
      9..312     +  enhancer       CMV enhancer: human cytomegalovirus immediate early enhancer
    313..516     +  promoter       CMV promoter: human cytomegalovirus (CMV) immediate early promoter
    512..545     +  LTR            5' LTR (truncated) (fragment): truncated 5' long terminal repeat (LTR) from HIV-1
    561..579     +  promoter       T7 promoter: promoter for bacteriophage T7 RNA polymerase
    613..1329    +  CDS            EGFP: EGFP is a basic (constitutively fluorescent) green fluorescent protein published in 1996, derived from Aequorea victoria. It is reported to be a rapidly-maturing weak dimer with moderate acid sensitivity.
   1330..1395    +  misc_feature   MCS: multiple cloning site
   1426..3981    +  CDS            AGO2 (sequence partly withheld): AGO2_HUMAN - Also known as EIF2C2. Experimental evidence at protein level: Swiss-Prot protein existence level 1. Required for RNA-mediated gene silencing (RNAi) by the RNA- induced silencing complex (RISC). The 'minimal RISC' appears to include AGO2 bound to a short guide RNA such as a microRNA (miRNA) or short interfering RNA (siRNA). These guide RNAs direct RISC to complementary mRNAs that are targets for RISC-mediated gene silencing. The precise mechanism of gene silencing depends on the degree of complementarity between the miRNA or siRNA and its target. Binding of RISC to a perfectly comp
   4052..4136    +  CDS            large T antigen (fragment): large T antigen from SV40 (simian virus 40)
   4159..4280    +  polyA_signal   SV40 poly(A) signal: SV40 polyadenylation signal
   4314..4742    -  rep_origin     f1 ori (sequence partly withheld): f1 bacteriophage origin of replication; arrow indicates direction of (+) strand synthesis
   4769..4873    +  promoter       AmpR promoter: bla
   4875..5232    +  promoter       SV40 promoter: SV40 enhancer and early promoter
   5267..6061    +  CDS            NeoR/KanR: aminoglycoside phosphotransferase from Tn5; aph(3')-II (or nptII); confers resistance to neomycin, kanamycin, and G418 (Geneticin®)
   6082..6234    +  CDS            ble (fragment): BLE_KLEPN - Experimental evidence at protein level: Swiss-Prot protein existence level 1. Binding protein with a strong affinity to the bleomycin family of antibiotics. Binds to CL990; an antimitotic-antibiotic compound. From Klebsiella pneumoniae.
   6293..6340    +  polyA_signal   HSV TK poly(A) signal: herpes simplex virus thymidine kinase polyadenylation signal (Cole and Stacy, 1985)
   6431..6447    -  polyA_signal   bGH poly(A) signal (fragment): bovine growth hormone polyadenylation signal
   6669..7257    +  rep_origin     ori: high-copy-number ColE1/pMB1/pBR322/pUC origin of replication
   7372..7423    +  enhancer       CMV enhancer (fragment): human cytomegalovirus immediate early enhancer
>Addgene plasmid #146315 | pT7-EGFP-C1-HsAGO2_F | addgene full sequence | sequence record 442064 | Addgene NGS Result
GAGTTCCGCGTTACATAACTTACGGTAAATGGCCCGCCTGGCTGACCGCCCAACGACCCCCGCCCATTGA
CGTCAATAATGACGTATGTTCCCATAGTAACGCCAATAGGGACTTTCCATTGACGTCAATGGGTGGAGTA
TTTACGGTAAACTGCCCACTTGGCAGTACATCAAGTGTATCATATGCCAAGTACGCCCCCTATTGACGTC
AATGACGGTAAATGGCCCGCCTGGCATTATGCCCAGTACATGACCTTATGGGACTTTCCTACTTGGCAGT
ACATCTACGTATTAGTCATCGCTATTACCATGGTGATGCGGTTTTGGCAGTACATCAATGGGCGTGGATA
GCGGTTTGACTCACGGGGATTTCCAAGTCTCCACCCCATTGACGTCAATGGGAGTTTGTTTTGGCACCAA
AATCAACGGGACTTTCCAAAATGTCGTAACAACTCCGCCCCATTGACGCAAATGGGCGGTAGGCGTGTAC
GGTGGGAGGTCTATATAAGCAGAGCTCTCTGGCTAACTAGAGAACCCACTGCTTACTGGCTTATCGAAAT
TAATACGACTCACTATAGGGAGACCCAAGCTCTAGCGCTACCGGTCGCCACCATGGTGAGCAAGGGCGAG
GAGCTGTTCACCGGGGTGGTGCCCATCCTGGTCGAGCTGGACGGCGACGTAAACGGCCACAAGTTCAGCG
TGTCCGGCGAGGGCGAGGGCGATGCCACCTACGGCAAGCTGACCCTGAAGTTCATCTGCACCACCGGCAA
GCTGCCCGTGCCCTGGCCCACCCTCGTGACCACCCTGACCTACGGCGTGCAGTGCTTCAGCCGCTACCCC
GACCACATGAAGCAGCACGACTTCTTCAAGTCCGCCATGCCCGAAGGCTACGTCCAGGAGCGCACCATCT
TCTTCAAGGACGACGGCAACTACAAGACCCGCGCCGAGGTGAAGTTCGAGGGCGACACCCTGGTGAACCG
CATCGAGCTGAAGGGCATCGACTTCAAGGAGGACGGCAACATCCTGGGGCACAAGCTGGAGTACAACTAC
AACAGCCACAACGTCTATATCATGGCCGACAAGCAGAAGAACGGCATCAAGGTGAACTTCAAGATCCGCC
ACAACATCGAGGACGGCAGCGTGCAGCTCGCCGACCACTACCAGCAGAACACCCCCATCGGCGACGGCCC
CGTGCTGCTGCCCGACAACCACTACCTGAGCACCCAGTCCGCCCTGAGCAAAGACCCCAACGAGAAGCGC
GATCACATGGTCCTGCTGGAGTTCGTGACCGCCGCCGGGATCACTCTCGGCATGGACGAGCTGTACAAGT
CCGGACTCAGATCTCGAGCTCAAGCTTCGAATTCTGCAGTCGACGGTACCGCGGGCCCGGGATCCATGGG
AGGGCACCCATTCCAGTGGTGTAACGCACTTGCACCTCCTGCGCCGCCGCCCCCCATCCAAGGATATGCC
TTCAAGCCTCCACCTAGACCCGACTTTGGGACCTCCGGGAGAACAATCAAATTACAGGCCAATTTCTTCG
AAATGGACATCCCCAAAATTGACATCTATCATTATGAATTGGATATCAAGCCAGAGAAGTGCCCGAGGAG
AGTTAACAGGGAAATCGTGGAACACATGGTCCAGCACTTTAAAACACAGATCTTTGGGGATCGGAAGCCC
GTGTTTGACGGCAGGAAGAATCTATACACAGCCATGCCCCTTCCGATTGGGAGGGACAAGGTGGAGCTGG
AGGTCACGCTGCCAGGAGAAGGCAAGGATCGCATCTTCAAGGTGTCCATCAAGTGGGTGTCCTGCGTGAG
CTTGCAGGCGTTACACGATGCACTTTCAGGGCGGCTGCCCAGCGTCCCTTTTGAGACGATCCAGGCCCTG
GACGTGGTCATGAGGCACTTGCCATCCATGAGGTACACCCCCGTGGGCCGCTCCTTCTTCACCGCGTCCG
AAGGCTGCTCTAACCCTCTTGGCGGGGGCCGAGAAGTGTGGTTTGGCTTCCATCAGTCCGTCCGGCCTTC
TCTCTGGAAAATGATGCTGAATATTGATGTGTCAGCAACAGCGTTTTACAAGGCACAGCCAGTAATCGAG
TTTGTTTGTGAAGTTTTGGATTTTAAAAGTATTGAAGAACAACAAAAACCTCTGACAGATTCCCAAAGGG
TAAAGTTTACCAAAGAAATTAAAGGTCTAAAGGTGGAGATAACGCACTGTGGGCAGATGAAGAGGAAGTA
CCGTGTCTGCAATGTGACCCGGCGGCCCGCCAGTCACCAAACATTCCCGCTGCAGCAGGAGAGCGGGCAG
ACGGTGGAGTGCACGGTGGCCCAGTATTTCAAGGACAGGCACAAGTTGGTTCTGCGCTACCCCCACCTCC
CATGTTTACAAGTCGGACAGGAGCAGAAACACACCTACCTTCCCCTGGAGGTCTGTAACATTGTGGCAGG
ACAAAGATGTATTAAAAAATTAACGGACAATCAGACCTCAACCATGATCAGAGCAACTGCTAGGTCGGCG
CCCGATCGGCAAGAAGAGATTAGCAAATTGATGCGAAGTGCAAGTTTCAACACAGATCCATACGTCCGTG
AATTTGGAATCATGGTCAAAGATGAGATGACAGACGTGACTGGGCGGGTGCTGCAGCCGCCCTCCATCCT
CTACGGGGGCAGGAATAAAGCTATTGCGACCCCTGTCCAGGGCGTCTGGGACATGCGGAAC
[405 nt withheld, positions 2722-3126]
AACAACATCCTGCTGCCCCAGGGCAGGCCGCCGGTGTTCCAGCAGCCCGTCATCTTTCTGGGAGCAGACG
TCACTCACCCCCCCGCCGGGGATGGGAAGAAGCCCTCCATTGCCGCCGTGGTGGGCAGCATGGACGCCCA
CCCCAATCGCTACTGCGCCACCGTGCGCGTGCAGCAGCACCGGCAGGAGATCATACAAGACCTGGCCGCC
ATGGTCCGCGAGCTCCTCATCCAGTTCTACAAGTCCACGCGCTTCAAGCCCACCCGCATCATCTTCTACC
GCGACGGTGTCTCTGAAGGCCAGTTCCAGCAGGTTCTCCACCACGAGTTGCTGGCCATCCGTGAGGCCTG
TATCAAGCTAGAAAAAGACTACCAGCCCGGGATCACCTTCATCGTGGTGCAGAAGAGGCACCACACCCGG
CTCTTCTGCACTGACAAGAACGAGCGGGTTGGGAAAAGTGGAAACATTCCAGCAGGCACGACTGTGGACA
CGAAAATCACCCACCCCACCGAGTTCGACTTCTACCTGTGTAGTCACGCTGGCATCCAGGGGACAAGCAG
GCCTTCGCACTATCACGTCCTCTGGGACGACAATCGTTTCTCCTCTGATGAGCTGCAGATCCTAACCTAC
CAGCTGTGTCACACCTACGTGCGCTGCACACGCTCCGTGTCCATCCCAGCGCCAGCATACTACGCTCACC
TGGTGGCCTTCCGGGCCAGGTACCACCTGGTGGATAAGGAACATGACAGTGCTGAAGGAAGCCATACCTC
TGGGCAGAGTAACGGGCGAGACCACCAAGCACTGGCCAAGGCGGTCCAGGTTCACCAAGACACTCTGCGC
ACCATGTACTTTGCTTGATCTAGACCAAGGGCGAATTCCAGCACACTGGCGGCCGTTACTAGTGGATCCA
CCGGATCTAGATAACTGATCATAATCAGCCATACCACATTTGTAGAGGTTTTACTTGCTTTAAAAAACCT
CCCACACCTCCCCCTGAACCTGAAACATAAAATGAATGCAATTGTTGTTGTTAACTTGTTTATTGCAGCT
TATAATGGTTACAAATAAAGCAATAGCATCACAAATTTCACAAATAAAGCATTTTTTTCACTGCATTCTA
GTTGTGGTTTGTCCAAACTCATCAATGTATCTTAACGCGTAAATTGTAAGCGTTAATATTTTGTTAAAAT
TCGCGTTAAATTTTTGTTAAATCAGCTCATTTTTTAACCAATAGGCCGAAATCGGCAAAATCCCTTATAA
ATCAAAAGAATAGACCGAGATAGGGT
[37 nt withheld, positions 4413-4449]
AAAGAACGTGGACTCCAACGTCAAAGG
[49 nt withheld, positions 4477-4525]
T
[91 nt withheld, positions 4527-4617]
G
[124 nt withheld, positions 4619-4742]
CAGGTGGCACTTTTCGGGGAAATGTGCGCGGAACCCCTATTTGTTTATTTTTCTAAATACATTCAAATAT
GTATCCGCTCATGAGACAATAACCCTGATAAATGCTTCAATAATATTGAAAAAGGAAGAGTCCTGAGGCG
GAAAGAACCAGCTGTGGAATGTGTGTCAGTTAGGGTGTGGAAAGTCCCCAGGCTCCCCAGCAGGCAGAAG
TATGCAAAGCATGCATCTCAATTAGTCAGCAACCAGGTGTGGAAAGTCCCCAGGCTCCCCAGCAGGCAGA
AGTATGCAAAGCATGCATCTCAATTAGTCAGCAACCATAGTCCCGCCCCTAACTCCGCCCATCCCGCCCC
TAACTCCGCCCAGTTCCGCCCATTCTCCGCCCCATGGCTGACTAATTTTTTTTATTTATGCAGAGGCCGA
GGCCGCCTCGGCCTCTGAGCTATTCCAGAAGTAGTGAGGAGGCTTTTTTGGAGGCCTAGGCTTTTGCAAA
GATCGATCAAGAGACAGGATGAGGATCGTTTCGCATGATTGAACAAGATGGATTGCACGCAGGTTCTCCG
GCCGCTTGGGTGGAGAGGCTATTCGGCTATGACTGGGCACAACAGACAATCGGCTGCTCTGATGCCGCCG
TGTTCCGGCTGTCAGCGCAGGGGCGCCCGGTTCTTTTTGTCAAGACCGACCTGTCCGGTGCCCTGAATGA
ACTGCAAGACGAGGCAGCGCGGCTATCGTGGCTGGCCACGACGGGCGTTCCTTGCGCAGCTGTGCTCGAC
GTTGTCACTGAAGCGGGAAGGGACTGGCTGCTATTGGGCGAAGTGCCGGGGCAGGATCTCCTGTCATCTC
ACCTTGCTCCTGCCGAGAAAGTATCCATCATGGCTGATGCAATGCGGCGGCTGCATACGCTTGATCCGGC
TACCTGCCCATTCGACCACCAAGCGAAACATCGCATCGAGCGAGCACGTACTCGGATGGAAGCCGGTCTT
GTCGATCAGGATGATCTGGACGAAGAGCATCAGGGGCTCGCGCCAGCCGAACTGTTCGCCAGGCTCAAGG
CGAGCATGCCCGACGGCGAGGATCTCGTCGTGACCCATGGCGATGCCTGCTTGCCGAATATCATGGTGGA
AAATGGCCGCTTTTCTGGATTCATCGACTGTGGCCGGCTGGGTGTGGCGGACCGCTATCAGGACATAGCG
TTGGCTACCCGTGATATTGCTGAAGAGCTTGGCGGCGAATGGGCTGACCGCTTCCTCGTGCTTTACGGTA
TCGCCGCTCCCGATTCGCAGCGCATCGCCTTCTATCGCCTTCTTGACGAGTTCTTCTGAGCGGGACTCTG
GGGTTCGAAATGACCGACCAAGCGACGCCCAACCTGCCATCACGAGATTTCGATTCCACCGCCGCCTTCT
ATGAAAGGTTGGGCTTCGGAATCGTTTTCCGGGACGCCGGCTGGATGATCCTCCAGCGCGGGGATCTCAT
GCTGGAGTTCTTCGCCCACCCTAGGGGGAGGCTAACTGAAACACGGAAGGAGACAATACCGGAAGGAACC
CGCGCTATGACGGCAATAAAAAGACAGAATAAAACGCACGGTGTTGGGTCGTTTGTTCATAAACGCGGGG
TTCGGTCCCAGGGCTGGCACTCTGTCGATACCCCACCGAGACCCCATTGGGGCCAATACGCCCGCGTTTC
TTCCTTTTCCCCACCCCACCCCCCAAGTTCGGGTGAAGGCCCAGGGCTCGCAGCCAACGTCGGGGCGGCA
GGCCCTGCCATAGCCTCAGGTTACTCATATATACTTTAGATTGATTTAAAACTTCATTTTTAATTTAAAA
GGATCTAGGTGAAGATCCTTTTTGATAATCTCATGACCAAAATCCCTTAACGTGAGTTTTCGTTCCACTG
AGCGTCAGACCCCGTAGAAAAGATCAAAGGATCTTCTTGAGATCCTTTTTTTCTGCGCGTAATCTGCTGC
TTGCAAACAAAAAAACCACCGCTACCAGCGGTGGTTTGTTTGCCGGATCAAGAGCTACCAACTCTTTTTC
CGAAGGTAACTGGCTTCAGCAGAGCGCAGATACCAAATACTGTTCTTCTAGTGTAGCCGTAGTTAGGCCA
CCACTTCAAGAACTCTGTAGCACCGCCTACATACCTCGCTCTGCTAATCCTGTTACCAGTGGCTGCTGCC
AGTGGCGATAAGTCGTGTCTTACCGGGTTGGACTCAAGACGATAGTTACCGGATAAGGCGCAGCGGTCGG
GCTGAACGGGGGGTTCGTGCACACAGCCCAGCTTGGAGCGAACGACCTACACCGAACTGAGATACCTACA
GCGTGAGCTATGAGAAAGCGCCACGCTTCCCGAAGGGAGAAAGGCGGACAGGTATCCGGTAAGCGGCAGG
GTCGGAACAGGAGAGCGCACGAGGGAGCTTCCAGGGGGAAACGCCTGGTATCTTTATAGTCCTGTCGGGT
TTCGCCACCTCTGACTTGAGCGTCGATTTTTGTGATGCTCGTCAGGGGGGCGGAGCCTATGGAAAAACGC
CAGCAACGCGGCCTTTTTACGGTTCCTGGCCTTTTGCTGGCCTTTTGCTCACATGTTCTTTCCTGCGTTA
TCCCCTGATTCTGTGGATAACCGTATTACCGCCATGCATTAGTTATTAATAGTAATCAATTACGGGGTCA
TTAGTTCATAGCCCATATATG
