Features (pLannotate 1.2.2; 18 found; start..end, strand, type, name):
      9..312     +  enhancer       CMV enhancer: human cytomegalovirus immediate early enhancer
    313..516     +  promoter       CMV promoter: human cytomegalovirus (CMV) immediate early promoter
    512..545     +  LTR            5' LTR (truncated) (fragment): truncated 5' long terminal repeat (LTR) from HIV-1
    561..579     +  promoter       T7 promoter: promoter for bacteriophage T7 RNA polymerase
    613..1329    +  CDS            EGFP: EGFP is a basic (constitutively fluorescent) green fluorescent protein published in 1996, derived from Aequorea victoria. It is reported to be a rapidly-maturing weak dimer with moderate acid sensitivity.
   1330..1395    +  misc_feature   MCS: multiple cloning site
   1426..3981    +  CDS            AGO2 (sequence partly withheld): AGO2_HUMAN - Also known as EIF2C2. Experimental evidence at protein level: Swiss-Prot protein existence level 1. Required for RNA-mediated gene silencing (RNAi) by the RNA- induced silencing complex (RISC). The 'minimal RISC' appears to include AGO2 bound to a short guide RNA such as a microRNA (miRNA) or short interfering RNA (siRNA). These guide RNAs direct RISC to complementary mRNAs that are targets for RISC-mediated gene silencing. The precise mechanism of gene silencing depends on the degree of complementarity between the miRNA or siRNA and its target. Binding of RISC to a perfectly comp
   3995..4079    +  CDS            large T antigen (fragment): large T antigen from SV40 (simian virus 40)
   4102..4223    +  polyA_signal   SV40 poly(A) signal: SV40 polyadenylation signal
   4257..4685    -  rep_origin     f1 ori (sequence partly withheld): f1 bacteriophage origin of replication; arrow indicates direction of (+) strand synthesis
   4712..4816    +  promoter       AmpR promoter: bla
   4818..5175    +  promoter       SV40 promoter: SV40 enhancer and early promoter
   5210..6004    +  CDS            NeoR/KanR: aminoglycoside phosphotransferase from Tn5; aph(3')-II (or nptII); confers resistance to neomycin, kanamycin, and G418 (Geneticin®)
   6025..6177    +  CDS            ble (fragment): BLE_KLEPN - Experimental evidence at protein level: Swiss-Prot protein existence level 1. Binding protein with a strong affinity to the bleomycin family of antibiotics. Binds to CL990; an antimitotic-antibiotic compound. From Klebsiella pneumoniae.
   6236..6283    +  polyA_signal   HSV TK poly(A) signal: herpes simplex virus thymidine kinase polyadenylation signal (Cole and Stacy, 1985)
   6374..6390    -  polyA_signal   bGH poly(A) signal (fragment): bovine growth hormone polyadenylation signal
   6612..7200    +  rep_origin     ori: high-copy-number ColE1/pMB1/pBR322/pUC origin of replication
   7315..7366    +  enhancer       CMV enhancer (fragment): human cytomegalovirus immediate early enhancer
>Addgene plasmid #146315 | pT7-EGFP-C1-HsAGO2_F | analyzer sequence | sequence record 288760
GAGTTCCGCGTTACATAACTTACGGTAAATGGCCCGCCTGGCTGACCGCCCAACGACCCCCGCCCATTGA
CGTCAATAATGACGTATGTTCCCATAGTAACGCCAATAGGGACTTTCCATTGACGTCAATGGGTGGAGTA
TTTACGGTAAACTGCCCACTTGGCAGTACATCAAGTGTATCATATGCCAAGTACGCCCCCTATTGACGTC
AATGACGGTAAATGGCCCGCCTGGCATTATGCCCAGTACATGACCTTATGGGACTTTCCTACTTGGCAGT
ACATCTACGTATTAGTCATCGCTATTACCATGGTGATGCGGTTTTGGCAGTACATCAATGGGCGTGGATA
GCGGTTTGACTCACGGGGATTTCCAAGTCTCCACCCCATTGACGTCAATGGGAGTTTGTTTTGGCACCAA
AATCAACGGGACTTTCCAAAATGTCGTAACAACTCCGCCCCATTGACGCAAATGGGCGGTAGGCGTGTAC
GGTGGGAGGTCTATATAAGCAGAGCTCTCTGGCTAACTAGAGAACCCACTGCTTACTGGCTTATCGAAAT
TAATACGACTCACTATAGGGAGACCCAAGCTCTAGCGCTACCGGTCGCCACCATGGTGAGCAAGGGCGAG
GAGCTGTTCACCGGGGTGGTGCCCATCCTGGTCGAGCTGGACGGCGACGTAAACGGCCACAAGTTCAGCG
TGTCCGGCGAGGGCGAGGGCGATGCCACCTACGGCAAGCTGACCCTGAAGTTCATCTGCACCACCGGCAA
GCTGCCCGTGCCCTGGCCCACCCTCGTGACCACCCTGACCTACGGCGTGCAGTGCTTCAGCCGCTACCCC
GACCACATGAAGCAGCACGACTTCTTCAAGTCCGCCATGCCCGAAGGCTACGTCCAGGAGCGCACCATCT
TCTTCAAGGACGACGGCAACTACAAGACCCGCGCCGAGGTGAAGTTCGAGGGCGACACCCTGGTGAACCG
CATCGAGCTGAAGGGCATCGACTTCAAGGAGGACGGCAACATCCTGGGGCACAAGCTGGAGTACAACTAC
AACAGCCACAACGTCTATATCATGGCCGACAAGCAGAAGAACGGCATCAAGGTGAACTTCAAGATCCGCC
ACAACATCGAGGACGGCAGCGTGCAGCTCGCCGACCACTACCAGCAGAACACCCCCATCGGCGACGGCCC
CGTGCTGCTGCCCGACAACCACTACCTGAGCACCCAGTCCGCCCTGAGCAAAGACCCCAACGAGAAGCGC
GATCACATGGTCCTGCTGGAGTTCGTGACCGCCGCCGGGATCACTCTCGGCATGGACGAGCTGTACAAGT
CCGGACTCAGATCTCGAGCTCAAGCTTCGAATTCTGCAGTCGACGGTACCGCGGGCCCGGGATCCATGGG
AGGGCACCCATTCCAGTGGTGTAACGCACTTGCACCTCCTGCGCCGCCGCCCCCCATCCAAGGATATGCC
TTCAAGCCTCCACCTAGACCCGACTTTGGGACCTCCGGGAGAACAATCAAATTACAGGCCAATTTCTTCG
AAATGGACATCCCCAAAATTGACATCTATCATTATGAATTGGATATCAAGCCAGAGAAGTGCCCGAGGAG
AGTTAACAGGGAAATCGTGGAACACATGGTCCAGCACTTTAAAACACAGATCTTTGGGGATCGGAAGCCC
GTGTTTGACGGCAGGAAGAATCTATACACAGCCATGCCCCTTCCGATTGGGAGGGACAAGGTGGAGCTGG
AGGTCACGCTGCCAGGAGAAGGCAAGGATCGCATCTTCAAGGTGTCCATCAAGTGGGTGTCCTGCGTGAG
CTTGCAGGCGTTACACGATGCACTTTCAGGGCGGCTGCCCAGCGTCCCTTTTGAGACGATCCAGGCCCTG
GACGTGGTCATGAGGCACTTGCCATCCATGAGGTACACCCCCGTGGGCCGCTCCTTCTTCACCGCGTCCG
AAGGCTGCTCTAACCCTCTTGGCGGGGGCCGAGAAGTGTGGTTTGGCTTCCATCAGTCCGTCCGGCCTTC
TCTCTGGAAAATGATGCTGAATATTGATGTGTCAGCAACAGCGTTTTACAAGGCACAGCCAGTAATCGAG
TTTGTTTGTGAAGTTTTGGATTTTAAAAGTATTGAAGAACAACAAAAACCTCTGACAGATTCCCAAAGGG
TAAAGTTTACCAAAGAAATTAAAGGTCTAAAGGTGGAGATAACGCACTGTGGGCAGATGAAGAGGAAGTA
CCGTGTCTGCAATGTGACCCGGCGGCCCGCCAGTCACCAAACATTCCCGCTGCAGCAGGAGAGCGGGCAG
ACGGTGGAGTGCACGGTGGCCCAGTATTTCAAGGACAGGCACAAGTTGGTTCTGCGCTACCCCCACCTCC
CATGTTTACAAGTCGGACAGGAGCAGAAACACACCTACCTTCCCCTGGAGGTCTGTAACATTGTGGCAGG
ACAAAGATGTATTAAAAAATTAACGGACAATCAGACCTCAACCATGATCAGAGCGACTGCTAGGTCGGCG
CCCGATCGGCAAGAAGAGATTAGCAAATTGATGCGAAGTGCAAGTTTCAACACAGATCCATACGTCCGTG
AATTTGGAATCATGGTCAAAGATGAGATGACAGACGTGACTGGGCGGGTGCTGCAGCCGCCCTCCATCCT
CTACGGGGGCAGGAATAAAGCTATTGCGACCCCTGTCCAGGGCGTCTGGGACATGCGGAAC
[405 nt withheld, positions 2722-3126]
AACAACATCCTGCTGCCCCAGGGCAGGCCGCCGGTGTTCCAGCAGCCCGTCATCTTTCTGGGAGCAGACG
TCACTCACCCCCCCGCCGGGGATGGGAAGAAGCCCTCCATTGCCGCCGTGGTGGGCAGCATGGACGCCCA
CCCCAATCGCTACTGCGCCACCGTGCGCGTGCAGCAGCACCGGCAGGAGATCATACAAGACCTGGCCGCC
ATGGTCCGCGAGCTCCTCATCCAGTTCTACAAGTCCACGCGCTTCAAGCCCACCCGCATCATCTTCTACC
GCGACGGTGTCTCTGAAGGCCAGTTCCAGCAGGTTCTCCACCACGAGTTGCTGGCCATCCGTGAGGCCTG
TATCAAGCTAGAAAAAGACTACCAGCCCGGGATCACCTTCATCGTGGTGCAGAAGAGGCACCACACCCGG
CTCTTCTGCACTGACAAGAACGAGCGGGTTGGGAAAAGTGGAAACATTCCAGCAGGCACGACTGTGGACA
CGAAAATCACCCACCCCACCGAGTTCGACTTCTACCTGTGTAGTCACGCTGGCATCCAGGGGACAAGCAG
GCCTTCGCACTATCACGTCCTCTGGGACGACAATCGTTTCTCCTCTGATGAGCTGCAGATCCTAACCTAC
CAGCTGTGTCACACCTACGTGCGCTGCACACGCTCCGTGTCCATCCCAGCGCCAGCATACTACGCTCACC
TGGTGGCCTTCCGGGCCAGGTACCACCTGGTGGATAAGGAACATGACAGTGCTGAAGGAAGCCATACCTC
TGGGCAGAGTAACGGGCGAGACCACCAAGCACTGGCCAAGGCGGTCCAGGTTCACCAAGACACTCTGCGC
ACCATGTACTTTGCTTGATCTAGATAACTGATCATAATCAGCCATACCACATTTGTAGAGGTTTTACTTG
CTTTAAAAAACCTCCCACACCTCCCCCTGAACCTGAAACATAAAATGAATGCAATTGTTGTTGTTAACTT
GTTTATTGCAGCTTATAATGGTTACAAATAAAGCAATAGCATCACAAATTTCACAAATAAAGCATTTTTT
TCACTGCATTCTAGTTGTGGTTTGTCCAAACTCATCAATGTATCTTAACGCGTAAATTGTAAGCGTTAAT
ATTTTGTTAAAATTCGCGTTAAATTTTTGTTAAATCAGCTCATTTTTTAACCAATAGGCCGAAATCGGCA
AAATCCCTTATAAATCAAAAGAATAGACCGAGATAGGGT
[37 nt withheld, positions 4356-4392]
AAAGAACGTGGACTCCAACGTCAAAGG
[49 nt withheld, positions 4420-4468]
T
[91 nt withheld, positions 4470-4560]
G
[124 nt withheld, positions 4562-4685]
CAGGTGGCACTTTTCGGGGAAATGTGCGCGGAACCCCTATTTGTTTATTTTTCTAAATACATTCAAATAT
GTATCCGCTCATGAGACAATAACCCTGATAAATGCTTCAATAATATTGAAAAAGGAAGAGTCCTGAGGCG
GAAAGAACCAGCTGTGGAATGTGTGTCAGTTAGGGTGTGGAAAGTCCCCAGGCTCCCCAGCAGGCAGAAG
TATGCAAAGCATGCATCTCAATTAGTCAGCAACCAGGTGTGGAAAGTCCCCAGGCTCCCCAGCAGGCAGA
AGTATGCAAAGCATGCATCTCAATTAGTCAGCAACCATAGTCCCGCCCCTAACTCCGCCCATCCCGCCCC
TAACTCCGCCCAGTTCCGCCCATTCTCCGCCCCATGGCTGACTAATTTTTTTTATTTATGCAGAGGCCGA
GGCCGCCTCGGCCTCTGAGCTATTCCAGAAGTAGTGAGGAGGCTTTTTTGGAGGCCTAGGCTTTTGCAAA
GATCGATCAAGAGACAGGATGAGGATCGTTTCGCATGATTGAACAAGATGGATTGCACGCAGGTTCTCCG
GCCGCTTGGGTGGAGAGGCTATTCGGCTATGACTGGGCACAACAGACAATCGGCTGCTCTGATGCCGCCG
TGTTCCGGCTGTCAGCGCAGGGGCGCCCGGTTCTTTTTGTCAAGACCGACCTGTCCGGTGCCCTGAATGA
ACTGCAAGACGAGGCAGCGCGGCTATCGTGGCTGGCCACGACGGGCGTTCCTTGCGCAGCTGTGCTCGAC
GTTGTCACTGAAGCGGGAAGGGACTGGCTGCTATTGGGCGAAGTGCCGGGGCAGGATCTCCTGTCATCTC
ACCTTGCTCCTGCCGAGAAAGTATCCATCATGGCTGATGCAATGCGGCGGCTGCATACGCTTGATCCGGC
TACCTGCCCATTCGACCACCAAGCGAAACATCGCATCGAGCGAGCACGTACTCGGATGGAAGCCGGTCTT
GTCGATCAGGATGATCTGGACGAAGAGCATCAGGGGCTCGCGCCAGCCGAACTGTTCGCCAGGCTCAAGG
CGAGCATGCCCGACGGCGAGGATCTCGTCGTGACCCATGGCGATGCCTGCTTGCCGAATATCATGGTGGA
AAATGGCCGCTTTTCTGGATTCATCGACTGTGGCCGGCTGGGTGTGGCGGACCGCTATCAGGACATAGCG
TTGGCTACCCGTGATATTGCTGAAGAGCTTGGCGGCGAATGGGCTGACCGCTTCCTCGTGCTTTACGGTA
TCGCCGCTCCCGATTCGCAGCGCATCGCCTTCTATCGCCTTCTTGACGAGTTCTTCTGAGCGGGACTCTG
GGGTTCGAAATGACCGACCAAGCGACGCCCAACCTGCCATCACGAGATTTCGATTCCACCGCCGCCTTCT
ATGAAAGGTTGGGCTTCGGAATCGTTTTCCGGGACGCCGGCTGGATGATCCTCCAGCGCGGGGATCTCAT
GCTGGAGTTCTTCGCCCACCCTAGGGGGAGGCTAACTGAAACACGGAAGGAGACAATACCGGAAGGAACC
CGCGCTATGACGGCAATAAAAAGACAGAATAAAACGCACGGTGTTGGGTCGTTTGTTCATAAACGCGGGG
TTCGGTCCCAGGGCTGGCACTCTGTCGATACCCCACCGAGACCCCATTGGGGCCAATACGCCCGCGTTTC
TTCCTTTTCCCCACCCCACCCCCCAAGTTCGGGTGAAGGCCCAGGGCTCGCAGCCAACGTCGGGGCGGCA
GGCCCTGCCATAGCCTCAGGTTACTCATATATACTTTAGATTGATTTAAAACTTCATTTTTAATTTAAAA
GGATCTAGGTGAAGATCCTTTTTGATAATCTCATGACCAAAATCCCTTAACGTGAGTTTTCGTTCCACTG
AGCGTCAGACCCCGTAGAAAAGATCAAAGGATCTTCTTGAGATCCTTTTTTTCTGCGCGTAATCTGCTGC
TTGCAAACAAAAAAACCACCGCTACCAGCGGTGGTTTGTTTGCCGGATCAAGAGCTACCAACTCTTTTTC
CGAAGGTAACTGGCTTCAGCAGAGCGCAGATACCAAATACTGTCCTTCTAGTGTAGCCGTAGTTAGGCCA
CCACTTCAAGAACTCTGTAGCACCGCCTACATACCTCGCTCTGCTAATCCTGTTACCAGTGGCTGCTGCC
AGTGGCGATAAGTCGTGTCTTACCGGGTTGGACTCAAGACGATAGTTACCGGATAAGGCGCAGCGGTCGG
GCTGAACGGGGGGTTCGTGCACACAGCCCAGCTTGGAGCGAACGACCTACACCGAACTGAGATACCTACA
GCGTGAGCTATGAGAAAGCGCCACGCTTCCCGAAGGGAGAAAGGCGGACAGGTATCCGGTAAGCGGCAGG
GTCGGAACAGGAGAGCGCACGAGGGAGCTTCCAGGGGGAAACGCCTGGTATCTTTATAGTCCTGTCGGGT
TTCGCCACCTCTGACTTGAGCGTCGATTTTTGTGATGCTCGTCAGGGGGGCGGAGCCTATGGAAAAACGC
CAGCAACGCGGCCTTTTTACGGTTCCTGGCCTTTTGCTGGCCTTTTGCTCACATGTTCTTTCCTGCGTTA
TCCCCTGATTCTGTGGATAACCGTATTACCGCCATGCATTAGTTATTAATAGTAATCAATTACGGGGTCA
TTAGTTCATAGCCCATATATG
